Addgene plasmid #198063: pCSIIbleo-NIR-GECO2-P2A-EGFP
Purpose: The lentiviral vector for NIR-GECO2 and EGFP
Depositing lab: Michiyuki Matsuda. Depositing organization: Kyoto University, Graduate School of Biostudies.
Backbone
  Vector backbone: pCSIIbleo
  Backbone size w/o insert (bp): 10123
  Total vector size (bp): 12373
  Vector type: Mammalian Expression, Lentiviral
  Selectable markers: Zeocin
Growth in bacteria
  Bacterial resistance: Ampicillin, 100 μg/mL
  Growth temperature: 37°C
  Growth strain: NEB Stable
  Copy number: Unknown
Gene/Insert
  Gene/Insert name: NIR-GECO2
  Species: Synthetic
  Insert size (bp): 2250
  Promoter: CAG
  Tag / fusion protein: P2A-EGFP (C terminal on insert)
  Cloning method: Restriction Enzyme; 5′ cloning site EcoRI (not destroyed); 3′ cloning site XhoI (not destroyed)
  Sequencing primers: 5′ TCATTCTCAAGCCTCAGACAGTGG
Resource information
  A portion of this plasmid was derived from a plasmid made by: Dr. Robert Campbell (Addgene plasmid #159603: pAAV-CAG-NIR-GECO2)
Terms and licenses: Academic/Nonprofit Terms; Industry Terms: Not Available to Industry
How to cite: pCSIIbleo-NIR-GECO2-P2A-EGFP was a gift from Michiyuki Matsuda (Addgene plasmid # 198063 ; http://n2t.net/addgene:198063 ; RRID:Addgene_198063)
