[The description below was written by a language model from this plasmid's Addgene catalogue record and pLannotate feature annotations shown in this document.]
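Description:
pCSIIbleo-NIR-GECO2-P2A-EGFP is an HIV-1-based lentiviral transfer vector for mammalian expression, built on the pCSIIbleo backbone (about 12.4 kb in total). In bacteria it is maintained through a high-copy ColE1/pUC-type origin and selected with ampicillin via the AmpR cassette; an f1 origin is also present. The viral genome is transcribed from a CMV enhancer/promoter fused to a truncated 5' LTR. It carries the Ψ packaging signal with a gag fragment, the Rev response element for Rev-dependent nuclear export, and the cPPT/CTS. Downstream of the payload lie a WPRE, a truncated 3' LTR and a bGH polyadenylation signal.

The insert is NIR-GECO2, a synthetic near-infrared genetically encoded calcium indicator. The annotation shows its architecture as the monomeric infrared fluorescent protein mIFP split into two parts, with calmodulin and a calmodulin-binding peptide placed between them. It is followed by a P2A self-cleaving peptide and EGFP, so a green reference protein is co-translated from the same transcript as a separate polypeptide. An EMCV IRES then drives BleoR, linking Zeocin resistance to the same mRNA for selection of transduced cells. A second BleoR copy under SV40 and EM7 promoters sits in the backbone outside the LTRs.

The catalogue entry lists CAG as the promoter, but the sequence annotation places an EF-1α promoter immediately upstream of the insert and detects no CAG element. The promoter assignment should therefore be treated with caution. According to the record, the construct is intended for lentiviral delivery of NIR-GECO2 together with EGFP.
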