Features (pLannotate 1.2.2; 35 found; start..end, strand, type, name):
     28..80      -  misc_feature   bom (fragment): basis of mobility region from pBR322
    235..614     +  enhancer       CMV enhancer: human cytomegalovirus immediate early enhancer
    615..814     +  promoter       CMV promoter: human cytomegalovirus (CMV) immediate early promoter
    832..1012    +  LTR            5' LTR (truncated): truncated 5' long terminal repeat (LTR) from HIV-1
   1059..1184    +  misc_feature   HIV-1 Ψ: packaging signal of human immunodeficiency virus type 1
   1168..1506    +  CDS            HIV-1 gag (fragment): gag protein from human immunodeficiency virus 1; gag
   1676..1909    +  misc_feature   RRE: The Rev response element (RRE) of HIV-1 allows for Rev-dependent mRNA export from the nucleus to the cytoplasm.
   2286..2386    +  CDS            Rev (fragment): human immunodeficiency virus 1 (HIV-1) Rev protein; rev; enhances nuclear export of unspliced and incompletely spliced viral mRNAs
   2412..2529    +  misc_feature   cPPT/CTS: central polypurine tract and central termination sequence of HIV-1
   2585..3747    +  promoter       EF-1α promoter: strong constitutive promoter for human elongation factor EF-1α
   3779..4279    +  CDS            mIFP (fragment): naturally monomeric infrared fluorescent protein derived from a truncated bacteriophytochrome (Yu et al., 2015)
   4298..4648    +  CDS            CALMA_ARBPU (fragment): Experimental evidence at protein level: Swiss-Prot protein existence level 1. Calmodulin mediates the control of a large number of enzymes, ion channels and other proteins by Ca(2+). Among the enzymes to be stimulated by the calmodulin-Ca(2+) complex are a number of protein kinases and phosphatases. From Arbacia punctulata (Punctuate sea urchin).
   4766..4821    +  CDS            calmodulin-binding peptide (fragment): calmodulin-binding peptide from avian smooth muscle myosin light chain kinase
   4838..5263    +  CDS            mIFP (fragment): naturally monomeric infrared fluorescent protein derived from a truncated bacteriophytochrome (Yu et al., 2015)
   5351..6028    +  CDS            (3-F)Tyr-EGFP: (3-F)Tyr-EGFP is a basic (constitutively fluorescent) green fluorescent protein published in 2004, derived from Aequorea victoria.
   6092..6662    +  misc_feature   IRES2: internal ribosome entry site (IRES) of the encephalomyocarditis virus (EMCV)
   6656..7030    +  CDS            BleoR: antibiotic-binding protein; Sh ble from Streptoalloteichus hindustanus; confers resistance to bleomycin, phleomycin, and Zeocin™
   7066..7654    +  misc_feature   WPRE: woodchuck hepatitis virus posttranscriptional regulatory element
   7579..8166    +  CDS            nef: NEF_HV112 - Experimental evidence at protein level: Swiss-Prot protein existence level 1. Extracellular Nef protein targets CD4(+) T-lymphocytes for apoptosis by interacting with CXCR4 surface receptors. From Human immunodeficiency virus type 1 group M subtype B (isolate PCV12) (HIV-1).
   8173..8353    +  LTR            5' LTR (truncated): truncated 5' long terminal repeat (LTR) from HIV-1
   8385..8609    +  polyA_signal   bGH poly(A) signal: bovine growth hormone polyadenylation signal
   8613..8634    +  promoter       SV40 promoter (fragment): SV40 enhancer and early promoter
   8655..9083    +  rep_origin     f1 ori (sequence partly withheld): f1 bacteriophage origin of replication; arrow indicates direction of (+) strand synthesis
   9097..9426    +  promoter       SV40 promoter: SV40 enhancer and early promoter
   9474..9521    +  promoter       EM7 promoter: synthetic bacterial promoter&nbsp
   9540..9914    +  CDS            BleoR: antibiotic-binding protein; Sh ble from Streptoalloteichus hindustanus; confers resistance to bleomycin, phleomycin, and Zeocin™
   9924..10049   +  CDS            ble (fragment): BLE_KLEPN - Experimental evidence at protein level: Swiss-Prot protein existence level 1. Binding protein with a strong affinity to the bleomycin family of antibiotics. Binds to CL990; an antimitotic-antibiotic compound. From Klebsiella pneumoniae.
  10044..10165   +  polyA_signal   SV40 poly(A) signal: SV40 polyadenylation signal
  10236..10258   -  protein_bind   lac operator (fragment): The lac repressor binds to the lac operator to inhibit transcription in E. coli. This inhibition can be relieved by adding lactose or isopropyl-β-D-thiogalactopyranoside (IPTG). lac repressor encoded by lacI
  10262..10292   -  promoter       lac promoter: promoter for the E. coli lac operon
  10307..10328   -  protein_bind   CAP binding site: CAP binding activates transcription in the presence of cAMP. E. coli catabolite activator protein
  10341..10433   -  CDS            lacI (fragment): lac repressor; lacI; The lac repressor binds to the lac operator to inhibit transcription in E. coli. This inhibition can be relieved by adding lactose or isopropyl-β-D-thiogalactopyranoside (IPTG).
  10616..11204   -  rep_origin     ori: high-copy-number ColE1/pMB1/pBR322/pUC origin of replication
  11375..12235   -  CDS            AmpR: β-lactamase; bla; confers resistance to ampicillin, carbenicillin, and related antibiotics
  12236..12340   -  promoter       AmpR promoter: bla
>Addgene plasmid #198063 | pCSIIbleo-NIR-GECO2-P2A-EGFP | addgene full sequence | sequence record 389834 | Addgene NGS Result
GACGGATCGGGAGATCTCCCGATCCCCTATGGTGCACTCTCAGTACAATCTGCTCTGATGCCGCATAGTT
AAGCCAGTATCTGCTCCCTGCTTGTGTGTTGGAGGTCGCTGAGTAGTGCGCGAGCAAAATTTAAGCTACA
ACAAGGCAAGGCTTGACCGACAATTGCATGAAGAATCTGCTTAGGGTTAGGCGTTTTGCGCTGCTTCGCG
ATGTACGGGCCAGATATACGCGTTGACATTGATTATTGACTAGTTATTAATAGTAATCAATTACGGGGTC
ATTAGTTCATAGCCCATATATGGAGTTCCGCGTTACATAACTTACGGTAAATGGCCCGCCTGGCTGACCG
CCCAACGACCCCCGCCCATTGACGTCAATAATGACGTATGTTCCCATAGTAACGCCAATAGGGACTTTCC
ATTGACGTCAATGGGTGGAGTATTTACGGTAAACTGCCCACTTGGCAGTACATCAAGTGTATCATATGCC
AAGTACGCCCCCTATTGACGTCAATGACGGTAAATGGCCCGCCTGGCATTATGCCCAGTACATGACCTTA
TGGGACTTTCCTACTTGGCAGTACATCTACGTATTAGTCATCGCTATTACCATGGTGATGCGGTTTTGGC
AGTACATCAATGGGCGTGGATAGCGGTTTGACTCACGGGGATTTCCAAGTCTCCACCCCATTGACGTCAA
TGGGAGTTTGTTTTGGCACCAAAATCAACGGGACTTTCCAAAATGTCGTAACAACTCCGCCCCATTGACG
CAAATGGGCGGTAGGCGTGTACGGTGGGAGGTCTATATAAGCAGCGCGTTTTGCCTGTACTGGGTCTCTC
TGGTTAGACCAGATCTGAGCCTGGGAGCTCTCTGGCTAACTAGGGAACCCACTGCTTAAGCCTCAATAAA
GCTTGCCTTGAGTGCTTCAAGTAGTGTGTGCCCGTCTGTTGTGTGACTCTGGTAACTAGAGATCCCTCAG
ACCCTTTTAGTCAGTGTGGAAAATCTCTAGCAGTGGCGCCCGAACAGGGACTTGAAAGCGAAAGGGAAAC
CAGAGGAGCTCTCTCGACGCAGGACTCGGCTTGCTGAAGCGCGCACGGCAAGAGGCGAGGGGCGGCGACT
GGTGAGTACGCCAAAAATTTTGACTAGCGGAGGCTAGAAGGAGAGAGATGGGTGCGAGAGCGTCAGTATT
AAGCGGGGGAGAATTAGATCGCGATGGGAAAAAATTCGGTTAAGGCCAGGGGGAAAGAAAAAATATAAAT
TAAAACATATAGTATGGGCAAGCAGGGAGCTAGAACGATTCGCAGTTAATCCTGGCCTGTTAGAAACATC
AGAAGGCTGTAGACAAATACTGGGACAGCTACAACCATCCCTTCAGACAGGATCAGAAGAACTTAGATCA
TTATATAATACAGTAGCAACCCTCTATTGTGTGCATCAAAGGATAGAGATAAAAGACACCAAGGAAGCTT
TAGACAAGATAGAGGAAGAGCAAAACAAAAGTAAGACCACCGCACAGCAAGGGCCGCTGATCTTCAGACC
TGGAGGAGGAGATATGAGGGACAATTGGAGAAGTGAATTATATAAATATAAAGTAGTAAAAATTGAACCA
TTAGGAGTAGCACCCACCAAGGCAAAGAGAAGAGTGGTGCAGAGAGAAAAAAGAGCAGTGGGAATAGGAG
CTTTGTTCCTTGGGTTCTTGGGAGCAGCAGGAAGCACTATGGGCGCAGCGTCAATGACGCTGACGGTACA
GGCCAGACAATTATTGTCTGGTATAGTGCAGCAGCAGAACAATTTGCTGAGGGCTATTGAGGCGCAACAG
CATCTGTTGCAACTCACAGTCTGGGGCATCAAGCAGCTCCAGGCAAGAATCCTGGCTGTGGAAAGATACC
TAAAGGATCAACAGCTCCTGGGGATTTGGGGTTGCTCTGGAAAACTCATTTGCACCACTGCTGTGCCTTG
GAATGCTAGTTGGAGTAATAAATCTCTGGAACAGATTTGGAATCACACGACCTGGATGGAGTGGGACAGA
GAAATTAACAATTACACAAGCTTAATACACTCCTTAATTGAAGAATCGCAAAACCAGCAAGAAAAGAATG
AACAAGAATTATTGGAATTAGATAAATGGGCAAGTTTGTGGAATTGGTTTAACATAACAAATTGGCTGTG
GTATATAAAATTATTCATAATGATAGTAGGAGGCTTGGTAGGTTTAAGAATAGTTTTTGCTGTACTTTCT
ATAGTGAATAGAGTTAGGCAGGGATATTCACCATTATCGTTTCAGACCCACCTCCCAACCCCGAGGGGAC
CCGACAGGCCCGAAGGAATAGAAGAAGAAGGTGGAGAGAGAGACAGAGACAGATCCATTCGATTAGTGAA
CGGATCTACAAATGGCAGTATTCATCCACAATTTTAAAAGAAAAGGGGGGATTGGGGGGTACAGTGCAGG
GGAAAGAATAGTAGACATAATAGCAACAGACATACAAACTAAAGAATTACAAAAACAAATTACAAAAATT
CAAAATTTTCGGGTTTATTACAGGGACAGCAGAAATTCACTTTGAATTAATTCAAGCTTCGTGAGGCTCC
GGTGCCCGTCAGTGGGCAGAGCGCACATCGCCCACAGTCCCCGAGAAGTTGGGGGGAGGGGTCGGCAATT
GAACCGGTGCCTAGAGAAGGTGGCGCGGGGTAAACTGGGAAAGTGATGTCGTGTACTGGCTCCGCCTTTT
TCCCGAGGGTGGGGGAGAACCGTATATAAGTGCAGTAGTCGCCGTGAACGTTCTTTTTCGCAACGGGTTT
GCCGCCAGAACACAGGTAAGTGCCGTGTGTGGTTCCCGCGGGCCTGGCCTCTTTACGGGTTATGGCCCTT
GCGTGCCTTGAATTACTTCCACCTGGCTCCAGTACGTGATTCTTGATCCCGAGCTGGAGCCAGGGGCGGG
CCTTGCGCTTTAGGAGCCCCTTCGCCTCGTGCTTGAGTTGAGGCCTGGCCTGGGCGCTGGGGCCGCCGCG
TGCGAATCTGGTGGCACCTTCGCGCCTGTCTCGCTGCTTTCGATAAGTCTCTAGCCATTTAAAATTTTTG
ATGACCTGCTGCGACGCTTTTTTTCTGGCAAGATAGTCTTGTAAATGCGGGCCAGGATCTGCACACTGGT
ATTTCGGTTTTTGGGGCCGCGGGCGGCGACGGGGCCCGTGCGTCCCAGCGCACATGTTCGGCGAGGCGGG
GCCTGCGAGCGCGGCCACCGAGAATCGGACGGGGGTAGTCTCAAGCTGGCCGGCCTGCTCTGGTGCCTGG
CCTCGCGCCGCCGTGTATCGCCCCGCCCTGGGCGGCAAGGCTGGCCCGGTCGGCACCAGTTGCGTGAGCG
GAAAGATGGCCGCTTCCCGGCCCTGCTCCAGGGGGCTCAAAATGGAGGACGCGGCGCTCGGGAGAGCGGG
CGGGTGAGTCACCCACACAAAGGAAAGGGGCCTTTCCGTCCTCAGCCGTCGCTTCATGTGACTCCACGGA
GTACCGGGCGCCGTCCAGGCACCTCGATTAGTTCTGGAGCTTTTGGAGTACGTCGTCTTTAGGTTGGGGG
GAGGGGTTTTATGCGATGGAGTTTCCCCACACTGAGTGGGTGGAGACTGAAGTTAGGCCAGCTTGGCACT
TGATGTAATTCTCCTTGGAATTTGCCCTTTTTGAGTTTGGATCTTGGTTCATTCTCAAGCCTCAGACAGT
GGTTCAAAGTTTTTTTCTTCCATTTCAGGTGTCGTGAACACGCTACCGGTCTCGACGAATTCGCCACCAT
GTCGGTACCGCTGACTACCTCAGCATTCGGCCACGCGTTTCTGGCTAACTGTGAACGTGAGCAGATCCAC
CTGGCGGGCTCCATTCAGCCGCACGGTATCCTGCTGGCTGTTAAAGAGCCTGACAACGTGGTGATCCAGG
CTTCTATTAACGCTGCGGAGTTCCTGAACACCAACTTTGTTGTTGGCCGTCCGCTGCGTGACCTGGGCGG
CGATCTGCCTTTGCAGATCCTGCCGCACCTGAACGGCCCGCTGCACCTGGCTCCGATGACCCTGCGTTGT
ACTGTGGGTTCTCCGCCGCGTCGTGTGGACTGTACCATTCATCGACCGTCTAACGGCGGCCTGATCGTAG
AACTGGAACCAGCAACCAAGGCCACTAACATTGCGCCGGCTCTGGTCGGTGCGCTTCATCGTATCACTTC
TTCATCCTCCCTGATGGGCCTGTGTGACGAAACCGCGACTATTTTCCGTGAGATTACTGGTTTCGACCGT
GTGATGGTAATGCGTCTCGGCGCGCTTGACGATCTGACTGAAGAGCAGATCGCAGAGATTAAAGAGGCTT
TCTCCCTATTTGACAAGGACGGGGACGGGACGATAACAACCAAGGAGCTGGGGACGGTGTTCCGGTCTCT
GGGGCAGAACCCCACAGAAGCAGAGCTGCAGGACATGATCAATGAAGTAGATGCCGATGGCGACGGCATA
TTCGACTTCCCTGAGTTCCTGACGATGATGGCAAGGAAAATGAATGACACAGACAGTGAAGAGGAAATTA
GAGGAGCGTTCCGCGTGTTTGATAAGGACGGCAATGGCTACATCGGCGCAGCAGAGCTTCGCCACGTGAT
GACAGACCTTGGTGAGAAGTTAACTGATGAGGAGGTTGATGAAATGATCAGGGTAGCAGACAACGATGGG
GATGGTCAGGTAAACTACGAAGAGTTTGTACAAATGATGACAGCGAAGGGTGGCGGAGGTTCTGTAGATT
CATCACGTCGTAAGTGGAATAAGGCAGGTCACGCAGTCAGAGCTATAGGTCGGCTGAGCTCGCGTAGGCA
TGATTTGCTGTCCGAATGTCGTCGTGCGGACCTGGAAGCGTTCCTAGGTAACCGCTACCCGGCGTCTACT
ATTCCGCAGATCGCTCGTCGCCTGTACGAACTCAACCGTGTTCGCCTGCTGGTAGATGTGAACTATACTC
CGGTTCCGCTAGAGCCGCGCATCAGCCCGCTGAACGGTCGTGATCTGGATATGTCCCTGTCTTGCCTGCG
CTCTATGTCCCCGATCCACCAGAAATACATGCAGGACATGGGCGTTGGCGCAACCCTGGTTTGCTCTCTG
ATGGTGTCTGGTCGTCTGTGGGGTCTGATCGTTTGCCACCACTACGAACCGCGCTACGTTCCGTCCCACA
TTCGCGCTGCTGGCGAAGCGCTGGCGGAAGCATGTGCGAACCGCATCGCGACGCTGGAGAGCTTTGCACA
GTCTCAGTCCAAACTCGAGGGAAGCGGAGCGACGAATTTTAGTCTACTGAAACAAGCGGGAGACGTGGAG
GAAAACCCTGGACCTGGCGGCCGCATGGTGAGCAAGGGCGAGGAGCTGTTCACCGGGGTGGTGCCCATCC
TGGTCGAGCTGGACGGCGACGTAAACGGCCACAAGTTCAGCGTGTCCGGCGAGGGCGAGGGCGATGCCAC
CTACGGCAAGCTGACCCTGAAGTTCATCTGCACCACCGGCAAGCTGCCCGTGCCCTGGCCCACCCTCGTG
ACCACCCTGACCTACGGCGTGCAGTGCTTCAGCCGCTACCCCGACCACATGAAGCAGCACGACTTCTTCA
AGTCCGCCATGCCCGAAGGCTACGTCCAGGAGCGCACCATCTTCTTCAAGGACGACGGCAACTACAAGAC
CCGCGCCGAGGTGAAGTTCGAGGGCGACACCCTGGTGAACCGCATCGAGCTGAAGGGCATCGACTTCAAG
GAGGACGGCAACATCCTGGGGCACAAGCTGGAGTACAACTACAACAGCCACAACGTCTATATCATGGCCG
ACAAGCAGAAGAACGGCATCAAGGTGAACTTCAAGATCCGCCACAACATCGAGGACGGCAGCGTGCAGCT
CGCCGACCACTACCAGCAGAACACCCCCATCGGCGACGGCCCCGTGCTGCTGCCCGACAACCACTACCTG
AGCACCCAGTCCGCCCTGAGCAAAGACCCCAACGAGAAGCGCGATCACATGGTCCTGCTGGAGTTCGTGA
CCGCCGCCTCTAGAGGATCCGTTAACTAACTTAAGCTAGCAACGGTTTCCCTCTAGCGGGATCAATTCCG
CCCCCCCCCCCTAACGTTACTGGCCGAAGCCGCTTGGAATAAGGCCGGTGTGCGTTTGTCTATATGTTAT
TTTCCACCATATTGCCGTCTTTTGGCAATGTGAGGGCCCGGAAACCTGGCCCTGTCTTCTTGACGAGCAT
TCCTAGGGGTCTTTCCCCTCTCGCCAAAGGAATGCAAGGTCTGTTGAATGTCGTGAAGGAAGCAGTTCCT
CTGGAAGCTTCTTGAAGACAAACAACGTCTGTAGCGACCCTTTGCAGGCAGCGGAACCCCCCACCTGGCG
ACAGGTGCCTCTGCGGCCAAAAGCCACGTGTATAAGATACACCTGCAAAGGCGGCACAACCCCAGTGCCA
CGTTGTGAGTTGGATAGTTGTGGAAAGAGTCAAATGGCTCTCCTCAAGCGTATTCAACAAGGGGCTGAAG
GATGCCCAGAAGGTACCCCATTGTATGGGATCTGATCTGGGGCCTCGGTGCACATGCTTTACATGTGTTT
AGTCGAGGTTAAAAAAACGTCTAGGCCCCCCGAACCACGGGGACGTGGTTTTCCTTTGAAAAACACGATA
ATACCATGGCCAAGTTGACCAGTGCCGTTCCGGTGCTCACCGCGCGCGACGTCGCCGGAGCGGTCGAGTT
CTGGACCGACCGGCTCGGGTTCTCCCGGGACTTCGTGGAGGACGACTTCGCCGGTGTGGTCCGGGACGAC
GTGACCCTGTTCATCAGCGCGGTCCAGGACCAGGTGGTGCCGGACAACACCCTGGCCTGGGTGTGGGTGC
GCGGCCTGGACGAGCTGTACGCCGAGTGGTCGGAGGTCGTGTCCACGAACTTCCGGGACGCCTCCGGGCC
GGCCATGACCGAGATCGGCGAGCAGCCGTGGGGGCGGGAGTTCGCCCTGCGCGACCCGGCCGGCAACTGC
GTGCACTTCGTGGCCGAGGAGCAGGACTGAACTAGAGTTAACATCGAGGGATCAAGCTTATCGATAATCA
ACCTCTGGATTACAAAATTTGTGAAAGATTGACTGGTATTCTTAACTATGTTGCTCCTTTTACGCTATGT
GGATACGCTGCTTTAATGCCTTTGTATCATGCTATTGCTTCCCGTATGGCTTTCATTTTCTCCTCCTTGT
ATAAATCCTGGTTGCTGTCTCTTTATGAGGAGTTGTGGCCCGTTGTCAGGCAACGTGGCGTGGTGTGCAC
TGTGTTTGCTGACGCAACCCCCACTGGTTGGGGCATTGCCACCACCTGTCAGCTCCTTTCCGGGACTTTC
GCTTTCCCCCTCCCTATTGCCACGGCGGAACTCATCGCCGCCTGCCTTGCCCGCTGCTGGACAGGGGCTC
GGCTGTTGGGCACTGACAATTCCGTGGTGTTGTCGGGGAAGCTGACGTCCTTTCCATGGCTGCTCGCCTG
TGTTGCCACCTGGATTCTGCGCGGGACGTCCTTCTGCTACGTCCCTTCGGCCCTCAATCCAGCGGACCTT
CCTTCCCGCGGCCTGCTGCCGGCTCTGCGGCCTCTTCCGCGTCTTCGCCTTCGCCCTCAGACGAGTCGGA
TCTCCCTTTGGGCCGCCTCCCCGCATCGATACCGTCGAGACCTAGAAAAACATGGAGCAATCACAAGTAG
CAATACAGCAGCTACCAATGCTGATTGTGCCTGGCTAGAAGCACAAGAGGAGGAGGAGGTGGGTTTTCCA
GTCACACCTCAGGTACCTTTAAGACCAATGACTTACAAGGCAGCTGTAGATCTTAGCCACTTTTTAAAAG
AAAAGGGGGGACTGGAAGGGCTAATTCACTCCCAACGAAGACAAGATATCCTTGATCTGTGGATCTACCA
CACACAAGGCTACTTCCCTGATTGGCAGAACTACACACCAGGGCCAGGGATCAGATATCCACTGACCTTT
GGATGGTGCTACAAGCTAGTACCAGTTGAGCAAGAGAAGGTAGAAGAAGCCAATGAAGGAGAGAACACCC
GCTTGTTACACCCTGTGAGCCTGCATGGGATGGATGACCCGGAGAGAGAAGTATTAGAGTGGAGGTTTGA
CAGCCGCCTAGCATTTCATCACATGGCCCGAGAGCTGCATCCGGACTGTACTGGGTCTCTCTGGTTAGAC
CAGATCTGAGCCTGGGAGCTCTCTGGCTAACTAGGGAACCCACTGCTTAAGCCTCAATAAAGCTTGCCTT
GAGTGCTTCAAGTAGTGTGTGCCCGTCTGTTGTGTGACTCTGGTAACTAGAGATCCCTCAGACCCTTTTA
GTCAGTGTGGAAAATCTCTAGCAGGGCCCGTTTAAACCCGCTGATCAGCCTCGACTGTGCCTTCTAGTTG
CCAGCCATCTGTTGTTTGCCCCTCCCCCGTGCCTTCCTTGACCCTGGAAGGTGCCACTCCCACTGTCCTT
TCCTAATAAAATGAGGAAATTGCATCGCATTGTCTGAGTAGGTGTCATTCTATTCTGGGGGGTGGGGTGG
GGCAGGACAGCAAGGGGGAGGATTGGGAAGACAATAGCAGGCATGCTGGGGATGCGGTGGGCTCTATGGC
TTCTGAGGCGGAAAGAACCAGCTGGGGCTCTAGGGGGTATCCCC
[124 nt withheld, positions 8655-8778]
C
[91 nt withheld, positions 8780-8870]
A
[49 nt withheld, positions 8872-8920]
CCTTTGACGTTGGAGTCCACGTTCTTT
[37 nt withheld, positions 8948-8984]
ACCCTATCTCGGTCTATTCTTTTGATTTATAAGGGATTTTGCCGATTTCGGCCTATTGGTTAAAAAATGA
GCTGATTTAACAAAAATTTAACGCGAATTAATTCTGTGGAATGTGTGTCAGTTAGGGTGTGGAAAGTCCC
CAGGCTCCCCAGCAGGCAGAAGTATGCAAAGCATGCATCTCAATTAGTCAGCAACCAGGTGTGGAAAGTC
CCCAGGCTCCCCAGCAGGCAGAAGTATGCAAAGCATGCATCTCAATTAGTCAGCAACCATAGTCCCGCCC
CTAACTCCGCCCATCCCGCCCCTAACTCCGCCCAGTTCCGCCCATTCTCCGCCCCATGGCTGACTAATTT
TTTTTATTTATGCAGAGGCCGAGGCCGCCTCTGCCTCTGAGCTATTCCAGAAGTAGTGAGGAGGCTTTTT
TGGAGGCCTAGGCTTTTGCAAAAAGCTCCCGGGAGCTTGTATATCCATTTTCGGATCTGATCAGCACGTG
TTGACAATTAATCATCGGCATAGTATATCGGCATAGTATAATACGACAAGGTGAGGAACTAAACCATGGC
CAAGTTGACCAGTGCCGTTCCGGTGCTCACCGCGCGCGACGTCGCCGGAGCGGTCGAGTTCTGGACCGAC
CGGCTCGGGTTCTCCCGGGACTTCGTGGAGGACGACTTCGCCGGTGTGGTCCGGGACGACGTGACCCTGT
TCATCAGCGCGGTCCAGGACCAGGTGGTGCCGGACAACACCCTGGCCTGGGTGTGGGTGCGCGGCCTGGA
CGAGCTGTACGCCGAGTGGTCGGAGGTCGTGTCCACGAACTTCCGGGACGCCTCCGGGCCGGCCATGACC
GAGATCGGCGAGCAGCCGTGGGGGCGGGAGTTCGCCCTGCGCGACCCGGCCGGCAACTGCGTGCACTTCG
TGGCCGAGGAGCAGGACTGACACGTGCTACGAGATTTCGATTCCACCGCCGCCTTCTATGAAAGGTTGGG
CTTCGGAATCGTTTTCCGGGACGCCGGCTGGATGATCCTCCAGCGCGGGGATCTCATGCTGGAGTTCTTC
GCCCACCCCAACTTGTTTATTGCAGCTTATAATGGTTACAAATAAAGCAATAGCATCACAAATTTCACAA
ATAAAGCATTTTTTTCACTGCATTCTAGTTGTGGTTTGTCCAAACTCATCAATGTATCTTATCATGTCTG
TATACCGTCGACCTCTAGCTAGAGCTTGGCGTAATCATGGTCATAGCTGTTTCCTGTGTGAAATTGTTAT
CCGCTCACAATTCCACACAACATACGAGCCGGAAGCATAAAGTGTAAAGCCTGGGGTGCCTAATGAGTGA
GCTAACTCACATTAATTGCGTTGCGCTCACTGCCCGCTTTCCAGTCGGGAAACCTGTCGTGCCAGCTGCA
TTAATGAATCGGCCAACGCGCGGGGAGAGGCGGTTTGCGTATTGGGCGCTCTTCCGCTTCCTCGCTCACT
GACTCGCTGCGCTCGGTCGTTCGGCTGCGGCGAGCGGTATCAGCTCACTCAAAGGCGGTAATACGGTTAT
CCACAGAATCAGGGGATAACGCAGGAAAGAACATGTGAGCAAAAGGCCAGCAAAAGGCCAGGAACCGTAA
AAAGGCCGCGTTGCTGGCGTTTTTCCATAGGCTCCGCCCCCCTGACGAGCATCACAAAAATCGACGCTCA
AGTCAGAGGTGGCGAAACCCGACAGGACTATAAAGATACCAGGCGTTTCCCCCTGGAAGCTCCCTCGTGC
GCTCTCCTGTTCCGACCCTGCCGCTTACCGGATACCTGTCCGCCTTTCTCCCTTCGGGAAGCGTGGCGCT
TTCTCATAGCTCACGCTGTAGGTATCTCAGTTCGGTGTAGGTCGTTCGCTCCAAGCTGGGCTGTGTGCAC
GAACCCCCCGTTCAGCCCGACCGCTGCGCCTTATCCGGTAACTATCGTCTTGAGTCCAACCCGGTAAGAC
ACGACTTATCGCCACTGGCAGCAGCCACTGGTAACAGGATTAGCAGAGCGAGGTATGTAGGCGGTGCTAC
AGAGTTCTTGAAGTGGTGGCCTAACTACGGCTACACTAGAAGAACAGTATTTGGTATCTGCGCTCTGCTG
AAGCCAGTTACCTTCGGAAAAAGAGTTGGTAGCTCTTGATCCGGCAAACAAACCACCGCTGGTAGCGGTG
GTTTTTTTGTTTGCAAGCAGCAGATTACGCGCAGAAAAAAAGGATCTCAAGAAGATCCTTTGATCTTTTC
TACGGGGTCTGACGCTCAGTGGAACGAAAACTCACGTTAAGGGATTTTGGTCATGAGATTATCAAAAAGG
ATCTTCACCTAGATCCTTTTAAATTAAAAATGAAGTTTTAAATCAATCTAAAGTATATATGAGTAAACTT
GGTCTGACAGTTACCAATGCTTAATCAGTGAGGCACCTATCTCAGCGATCTGTCTATTTCGTTCATCCAT
AGTTGCCTGACTCCCCGTCGTGTAGATAACTACGATACGGGAGGGCTTACCATCTGGCCCCAGTGCTGCA
ATGATACCGCGAGACCCACGCTCACCGGCTCCAGATTTATCAGCAATAAACCAGCCAGCCGGAAGGGCCG
AGCGCAGAAGTGGTCCTGCAACTTTATCCGCCTCCATCCAGTCTATTAATTGTTGCCGGGAAGCTAGAGT
AAGTAGTTCGCCAGTTAATAGTTTGCGCAACGTTGTTGCCATTGCTACAGGCATCGTGGTGTCACGCTCG
TCGTTTGGTATGGCTTCATTCAGCTCCGGTTCCCAACGATCAAGGCGAGTTACATGATCCCCCATGTTGT
GCAAAAAAGCGGTTAGCTCCTTCGGTCCTCCGATCGTTGTCAGAAGTAAGTTGGCCGCAGTGTTATCACT
CATGGTTATGGCAGCACTGCATAATTCTCTTACTGTCATGCCATCCGTAAGATGCTTTTCTGTGACTGGT
GAGTACTCAACCAAGTCATTCTGAGAATAGTGTATGCGGCGACCGAGTTGCTCTTGCCCGGCGTCAATAC
GGGATAATACCGCGCCACATAGCAGAACTTTAAAAGTGCTCATCATTGGAAAACGTTCTTCGGGGCGAAA
ACTCTCAAGGATCTTACCGCTGTTGAGATCCAGTTCGATGTAACCCACTCGTGCACCCAACTGATCTTCA
GCATCTTTTACTTTCACCAGCGTTTCTGGGTGAGCAAAAACAGGAAGGCAAAATGCCGCAAAAAAGGGAA
TAAGGGCGACACGGAAATGTTGAATACTCATACTCTTCCTTTTTCAATATTATTGAAGCATTTATCAGGG
TTATTGTCTCATGAGCGGATACATATTTGAATGTATTTAGAAAAATAAACAAATAGGGGTTCCGCGCACA
TTTCCCCGAAAAGTGCCACCTGACGTC
